>Addgene plasmid #138115 | pYPQ283 (MlCas12a) | depositor full sequence | sequence record 266603 | pYPQ283 (MlCas12a) sequence 7008 bps
TGGACCAGCCAGGACAGAAATGCCTCGACTTCGCTGCTACCCAAGGTTGCCGGGTGACGCACACCGTGGA
AACGGATGAAGGCACGAACCCAGTGGACATAAGCCTGTTCGGTTCGTAAGCTGTAATGCAAGTAGCGTAT
GCGCTCACGCAACTGGTCCAGAACCTTGACCGAACGCAGCGGTGGTAACGGCGCAGTGGCGGTTTTCATG
GCTTGTTATGACTGTTTTTTTGGGGTACAGTCTATGCCTCGGGCATCCAAGCAGCAAGCGCGTTACGCCG
TGGGTCGATGTTTGATGTTATGGAGCAGCAACGATGTTACGCAGCAGGGCAGTCGCCCTAAAACAAAGTT
AAACATCATGAGGGAAGCGGTGATCGCCGAAGTATCGACTCAACTATCAGAGGTAGTTGGCGTCATCGAG
CGCCATCTCGAACCGACGTTGCTGGCCGTACATTTGTACGGCTCCGCAGTGGATGGCGGCCTGAAGCCAC
ACAGTGATATTGATTTGCTGGTTACGGTGACCGTAAGGCTTGATGAAACAACGCGGCGAGCTTTGATCAA
CGACCTTTTGGAAACTTCGGCTTCCCCTGGAGAGAGCGAGATTCTCCGCGCTGTAGAAGTCACCATTGTT
GTGCACGACGACATCATTCCGTGGCGTTATCCAGCTAAGCGCGAACTGCAATTTGGAGAATGGCAGCGCA
ATGACATTCTTGCAGGTATCTTCGAGCCAGCCACGATCGACATTGATCTGGCTATCTTGCTGACAAAAGC
AAGAGAACATAGCGTTGCCTTGGTAGGTCCAGCGGCGGAGGAACTCTTTGATCCGGTTCCTGAACAGGAT
CTATTTGAGGCGCTAAATGAAACCTTAACGCTATGGAACTCGCCGCCCGACTGGGCTGGCGATGAGCGAA
ATGTAGTGCTTACGTTGTCCCGCATTTGGTACAGCGCAGTAACCGGCAAAATCGCGCCGAAGGATGTCGC
TGCCGACTGGGCAATGGAGCGCCTGCCGGCCCAGTATCAGCCCGTCATACTTGAAGCTAGACAGGCTTAT
CTTGGACAAGAAGAAGATCGCTTGGCCTCGCGCGCAGATCAGTTGGAAGAATTTGTCCACTACGTGAAAG
GCGAGATCACCAAGGTAGTCGGCAAATAACCCTCGAGCCACCCATGACCAAAATCCCTTAACGTGAGTTA
CGCGTCGTTCCACTGAGCGTCAGACCCCGTAGAAAAGATCAAAGGATCTTCTTGAGATCCTTTTTTTCTG
CGCGTAATCTGCTGCTTGCAAACAAAAAAACCACCGCTACCAGCGGTGGTTTGTTTGCCGGATCAAGAGC
TACCAACTCTTTTTCCGAAGGTAACTGGCTTCAGCAGAGCGCAGATACCAAATACTGTCCTTCTAGTGTA
GCCGTAGTTAGGCCACCACTTCAAGAACTCTGTAGCACCGCCTACATACCTCGCTCTGCTAATCCTGTTA
CCAGTGGCTGCTGCCAGTGGCGATAAGTCGTGTCTTACCGGGTTGGACTCAAGACGATAGTTACCGGATA
AGGCGCAGCGGTCGGGCTGAACGGGGGGTTCGTGCACACAGCCCAGCTTGGAGCGAACGACCTACACCGA
ACTGAGATACCTACAGCGTGAGCTATGAGAAAGCGCCACGCTTCCCGAAGGGAGAAAGGCGGACAGGTAT
CCGGTAAGCGGCAGGGTCGGAACAGGAGAGCGCACGAGGGAGCTTCCAGGGGGAAACGCCTGGTATCTTT
ATAGTCCTGTCGGGTTTCGCCACCTCTGACTTGAGCGTCGATTTTTGTGATGCTCGTCAGGGGGGCGGAG
CCTATGGAAAAACGCCAGCAACGCGGCCTTTTTACGGTTCCTGGCCTTTTGCTGGCCTTTTGCTCACATG
TTCTTTCCTGCGTTATCCCCTGATTCTGTGGATAACCGTATTACCGCCTTTGAGTGAGCTGATACCGCTC
GCCGCAGCCGAACGACCGAGCGCAGCGAGTCAGTGAGCGAGGAAGCGGAAGAGCGCCCAATACGCAAACC
GCCTCTCCCCGCGCGTTGGCCGATTCATTAATGCAGCTGGCACGACAGGTTTCCCGACTGGAAAGCGGGC
AGTGAGCGCAACGCAATTAATACGCGTACCGCGAGCCAGGAAGAGTTTGTAGAAACGCAAAAAGGCCATC
CGTCAGGATGGCCTTCTGCTTAGTTTGATGCCTGGCAGTTTATGGCGGGCGTCCTGCCCGCCACCCTCCG
GGCCGTTGCTTCACAACGTTCAAATCCGCTCCCGGCGGATTTGTCCTACTCAGGAGAGCGTTCACCGACA
AACAACAGATAAAACGAAAGGCCCAGTCTTCCGACTGAGCCTTTCGTTTTATTTGATGCCTGGCAGTTCC
CTACTCTCGCGTTAACGCTTGCATGGATGTTTTCCCAGTCACGACGTTGTAAAACGACGGCCAGTCTTAA
GCTCGGGCCCCAAATAATGATTTTATTTTGACTGATAGTGACCTGTTCGTTGCAACAAATTGATGAGCAA
TGCTTTTTTATAATGCCAACTTTGTACAAAAAAGCAGGCTCCGAATTCGCCCTTCACCATGGCTCCTAAG
AAGAAGCGGAAGGTTGGTATTCACGGGGTGCCTGCGGCTCTGTTTCAAGATTTCACACACCTTTACCCAC
TGTCTAAAACGGTGCGGTTTGAGCTTAAACCCATCGGAAAAACGCTGGAACATATTCATGCGAAGAACTT
TTTGTCGCAGGATGAGACAATGGCAGACATGTACCAAAAAGTGAAAGCCATACTGGACGATTACCATAGA
GACTTCATTACGAAGATGATGAGTGAGGTGACTCTTACAAAGCTCCCGGAGTTTTACGAGGTTTACCTCG
CTCTGAGGAAGAATCCGAAAGACGATACCCTCCAGAAACAACTTACCGAAATTCAGACCGCGCTCCGGGA
GGAAGTTGTGAAGCCCATAGATTCCGGAGGTAAATACAAGGCTGGTTATGAGCGCTTGTTTGGGGCGAAA
CTGTTTAAAGACGGAAAAGAGTTGGGAGATTTGGCGAAATTTGTCATCGCCCAGGAAGGGGAATCGTCTC
CGAAACTTCCACAGATCGCCCACTTTGAAAAGTTTTCAACATACTTCACGGGGTTCCACGATAACCGCAA
GAACATGTACTCGTCTGACGATAAACACACAGCTATTGCCTACAGGCTTATCCATGAAAATTTGCCCCGC
TTTATTGATAACTTGCAAATTTTGGTTACTATTAAGCAGAAGCACTCAGTCCTTTACGATCAGATTGTGA
ACGAGCTCAACGCCAATGGCCTGGACGTGTCTCTCGCCTCGCATCTCGACGGCTACCATAAACTTTTGAC
TCAAGAAGGCATTACCGCGTACAATAGGATTATTGGCGAAGTGAACAGTTATACAAACAAGCATAATCAG
ATATGTCACAAGTCTGAAAGAATTGCAAAGCTGAGACCGCTTCATAAGCAAATACTTAGTGATGGGATGG
GAGTGAGTTTCCTCCCATCTAAATTTGCAGATGACTCGGAAATGTGTCAAGCGGTGAATGAATTCTACAG
ACACTATGCCCACGTGTTCGCCAAAGTCCAAAGTCTCTTTGACCGGTTTGACGATTACCAAAAAGACGGC
ATTTATGTTGAACACAAGAATCTCAACGAATTGAGCAAGCAGGCCTTTGGAGATTTCGCACTCCTTGGCA
GGGTCCTTGACGGCTACTATGTCGACGTTGTCAATCCTGAGTTCAATGACAAATTCGCTAAGGCTAAGAC
AGATAACGCCAAAGAGAAACTTACCAAAGAAAAAGACAAATTCATTAAGGGAGTGCATTCATTGGCTTCT
CTCGAGCAGGCAATCGAACACTATATAGCGGGGCATGATGACGAAAGCGTTCAGGCGGGAAAACTTGGCC
AATACTTCAAGCACGGCCTCGCTGGAGTTGATAATCCTATACAAAAGATTCATAATAGTCATTCTACGAT
AAAGGGATTCCTTGAGAGGGAGAGGCCAGCCGGAGAACGCACCCTCCCTAAAATAAAATCAGATAAGTCT
CTGGAGATGACTCAACTCAGACAGCTGAAGGAGCTGCTGGACAACGCCCTCAATGTCGTCCACTTCGCAA
AGCTGCTTACAACCAAAACGACCCTGGATAACCAAGATGGAAATTTCTACGGAGAATTCGGGGCCCTTTA
TGATGAGTTGGCTAAAATCGCAACCTTGTACAACAAGGTGCGGGATTATCTTAGCCAAAAACCGTTCAGT
ACAGAAAAATACAAACTTAACTTTGGGAATCCGACTCTCTTGAATGGATGGGACCTCAATAAGGAGAAGG
ATAATTTTGGCGTCATCCTGCAGAAGGACGGCTGCTACTATCTCGCACTGCTTGATAAAGCTCACAAAAA
AGTCTTTGATAATGCGCCCAACACGGGTAAGTCGGTGTATCAGAAAATGGTGTATAAACTTTTGCCTGGA
TCAAATAAGATGCTCCCAAAAGTTTTTTTTGCGAAATCGAACCTTGATTACTATAATCCTAGTGCCGAAC
TCCTCGACAAGTATGCCCAAGGCACTCACAAGAAGGGAGACAACTTCAACCTGAAAGATTGCCATGCATT
GATCGACTTTTTCAAAGCGTCCATTAACAAGCACCCCGAATGGCAACATTTCGGTTTTGAATTTAGCTTG
ACGAGCTCTTACCAGGACCTGTCAGACTTCTACAGGGAGGTGGAGCCGCAAGGCTATCAAGTTAAGTTCG
TCGACATTGATGCTGACTACATCGACGAACTTGTGGAACAAGGTCAACTCTACCTGTTTCAAATATATAA
CAAGGATTTTAGTCCTAAGGCGCACGGAAAACCCAACCTTCATACGCTCTACTTCAAAGCTTTGTTCTCA
GAAGATAACCTGGCTAACCCAATATATAAGCTCAACGGAGAAGCCGAAATCTTCTACCGGAAAGCTTCGC
TCGATATGAACGAGACAACGATCCATCGCGCGGGTGAGGTGCTTGAAAATAAGAACCCGGATAACCCGAA
AGAGAGGCAGTTTGTGTACGATATAATCAAAGACAAACGCTACACTCAGGATAAGTTTATGCTGCATGTT
CCAATTACAATGAACTTTGGGGTTCAAGGAATGACGATCAAGGAGTTTAACAAAAAGGTTAACCAGTCCA
TACAACAGTATGACGAAGTTAATGTCATTGGAATAGACAGAGGCGAGCGCCATCTCCTGTACCTTACAGT
TATTAATTCTAAGGGAGAAATACTCGAGCAACGGTCGCTCAACGACATCATAACTACCAGCGCGAACGGC
ACCCAGATGACAACACCATATCACAAGATCCTGGACAAGAGGGAGATCGAGCGGCTGAATGCTAGGGTGG
GTTGGGGAGAAATAGAGACAATCAAGGAGTTGAAGTCTGGTTATCTTTCGCATGTCGTGCACCAAATATC
GCAGCTGATGCTTAAATACAATGCTATAGTTGTCCTTGAAGATTTGAATTTTGGCTTCAAACGGGGTCGC
TTCAAAGTTGAAAAACAGATATATCAGAATTTTGAAAACGCTCTTATTAAGAAACTGAATCATCTGGTTT
TGAAGGATAAAGCGGACAATGAAATCGGCTCTTACAAAAATGCGCTTCAGTTGACTAACAATTTTACCGA
TCTCAAGTCTATAGGGAAGCAGACAGGTTTCCTCTTTTACGTGCCTGCTTGGAACACGTCAAAAATTGAT
CCCGTTACCGGTTTTGTTGACCTGTTGAAACCGCGGTACGAAAATATTGCACAAAGTCAAGCATTTTTTG
ATAAGTTCGACAAGATTTGCTATAATGCTGACAAAGGCTACTTCGAGTTTCATATAGACTATGCAAAGTT
CACGGACAAGGCAAAAAACTCGCGCCAGATATGGACGATTTGCTCGCATGGAGACAAGCGCTATGTGTAT
GACAAGACAGCCAATCAGAACAAGGGAGCAACTATTGGGATCAATGTTAATGATGAGCTCAAGTCGTTGT
TTGCCCGCTACCGGATTAACGACAAGCAGCCAAACCTGGTCATGGATATCTGTCAAAATAATGATAAAGA
GTTTCACAAGTCGCTCACGTACCTTCTTAAAGCTCTCTTGGCATTGCGGTACAGCAATGCCAGTTCCGAC
GAAGATTTTATCCTGAGCCCGGTGGCCAACGATAAGGGGGTGTTTTTCAATTCTGCACTGGCTGATGATA
CCCAGCCGCAGAATGCGGACGCAAACGGAGCATATCATATCGCGTTGAAGGGACTTTGGCTTCTCAATGA
GCTTAAGAACTCGGATGACCTTGATAAAGTGAAACTCGCCATCGACAATCAGACATGGCTTAATTTCGCA
CAGAACAGAAAGCGTCCTGCTGCCACCAAAAAGGCCGGACAGGCTAAGAAAAAGAAGTGAGACGACTAGT
GGCGGCCGCCGACGTCCGATCGTTCAAACATTTGGCAATAAAGTTTCTTAAGATTGAATCCTGTTGCCGG
TCTTGCGATGATTATCATATAATTTCTGTTGAATTACGTTAAGCATGTAATAATTAACATGTAATGCATG
ACGTTATTTATGAGATGGGTTTTTATGATTAGAGTCCCGCAATTATACATTTAATACGCGATAGAAAACA
AAATATAGCGCGCAAACTAGGATAAATTATCGCGCGCGGTGTCATCTATGTTACTAGATCGGGAATTGAT
CCCCCCTCGACAGCTTCCGGAAAGGGCGAATTCGCAACTTTGTATACAAAAGTTGAACGAGAAACGTAAA
ATGATATAAATATCAATATATTAAATTAGATTTTGCATAAAAAACAGACTACATAATACTGTAAAACACA
ACATATCCAGTCACTATGCCATCCAGCTGATATCCCCTATAGTGAGTCGTATTACATGGTCATAGCTGTT
TCCTGGCAGCTCTGGCCCGTGTCTCAAAATCTCTGATGTTACATTGCACAAGATAAAAATATATCATCAT
GCCTCCTC
Features (pLannotate 1.2.2; 12 found; start..end, strand, type, name):
     96..119     +  promoter       Pc promoter (fragment): intI1 (promoter lies within the coding sequence); class 1 integron promoter
    295..351     +  CDS            GmR (fragment): gentamycin acetyltransferase; aacC1; confers resistance to gentamycin
    358..1149    +  CDS            SmR: aminoglycoside adenylyltransferase (Murphy, 1985); aadA; confers resistance to spectinomycin and streptomycin
   1242..1830    +  rep_origin     ori: high-copy-number ColE1/pMB1/pBR322/pUC origin of replication
   2013..2105    +  CDS            lacI (fragment): lac repressor; lacI; The lac repressor binds to the lac operator to inhibit transcription in E. coli. This inhibition can be relieved by adding lactose or isopropyl-β-D-thiogalactopyranoside (IPTG).
   2160..2187    -  terminator     rrnB T2 terminator: transcription terminator T2 from the E. coli rrnB gene
   2319..2362    +  terminator     rrnB T1 terminator: Escherichia coli rrnB; transcription terminator T1 from the E. coli rrnB gene
   2409..2445    -  CDS            lacZα (fragment): LacZα fragment of β-galactosidase; lacZ fragment
   2461..2560    +  protein_bind   attL1: mutant version of attL; recombination site for the Gateway® LR reaction LR Clonase™
   6458..6710    +  terminator     NOS terminator: nopaline synthase terminator and poly(A) signal
   6755..6878    +  protein_bind   attR5: mutant version of attR; recombination site for the Gateway® LR reaction LR Clonase™
   6896..6914    -  promoter       T7 promoter: promoter for bacteriophage T7 RNA polymerase
