>Addgene plasmid #138115 | pYPQ283 (MlCas12a) | addgene full sequence | sequence record 272072 | Addgene NGS Result
TGGACCAGCCAGGACAGAAATGCCTCGACTTCGCTGCTACCCAAGGTTGCCGGGTGACGCACACCGTGGA
AACGGATGAAGGCACGAACCCAGTGGACATAAGCCTGTTCGGTTCGTAAGCTGTAATGCAAGTAGCGTAT
GCGCTCACGCAACTGGTCCAGAACCTTGACCGAACGCAGCGGTGGTAACGGCGCAGTGGCGGTTTTCATG
GCTTGTTATGACTGTTTTTTTGGGGTACAGTCTATGCCTCGGGCATCCAAGCAGCAAGCGCGTTACGCCG
TGGGTCGATGTTTGATGTTATGGAGCAGCAACGATGTTACGCAGCAGGGCAGTCGCCCTAAAACAAAGTT
AAACATTATGAGGGAAGCGGTGATCGCCGAAGTATCGACTCAACTATCAGAGGTAGTTGGCGTCATCGAG
CGCCATCTCGAACCGACGTTGCTGGCCGTACATTTGTACGGCTCCGCAGTGGATGGCGGCCTGAAGCCAC
ACAGTGATATTGATTTGCTGGTTACGGTGACCGTAAGGCTTGATGAAACAACGCGGCGAGCTTTGATCAA
CGACCTTTTGGAAACTTCGGCTTCCCCTGGAGAGAGCGAGATTCTCCGCGCTGTAGAAGTCACCATTGTT
GTGCACGACGACATCATTCCGTGGCGTTATCCAGCTAAGCGCGAACTGCAATTTGGAGAATGGCAGCGCA
ATGACATTCTTGCAGGTATCTTCGAGCCAGCCACGATCGACATTGATCTGGCTATCTTGCTGACAAAAGC
AAGAGAACATAGCGTTGCCTTGGTAGGTCCAGCGGCGGAGGAACTCTTTGATCCGGTTCCTGAACAGGAT
CTATTTGAGGCGCTAAATGAAACCTTAACGCTATGGAACTCGCCGCCCGACTGGGCTGGCGATGAGCGAA
ATGTAGTGCTTACGTTGTCCCGCATTTGGTACAGCGCAGTAACCGGCAAAATCGCGCCGAAGGATGTCGC
TGCCGACTGGGCAATGGAGCGCCTGCCGGCCCAGTATCAGCCCGTCATACTTGAAGCTAGACAGGCTTAT
CTTGGACAAGAAGAAGATCGCTTGGCCTCGCGCGCAGATCAGTTGGAAGAATTTGTCCACTACGTGAAAG
GCGAGATCACCAAGGTAGTCGGCAAATAACCCTCGAGCCACCCATGACCAAAATCCCTTAACGTGAGTTA
CGCGTCGTTCCACTGAGCGTCAGACCCCGTAGAAAAGATCAAAGGATCTTCTTGAGATCCTTTTTTTCTG
CGCGTAATCTGCTGCTTGCAAACAAAAAAACCACCGCTACCAGCGGTGGTTTGTTTGCCGGATCAAGAGC
TACCAACTCTTTTTCCGAAGGTAACTGGCTTCAGCAGAGCGCAGATACCAAATACTGTTCTTCTAGTGTA
GCCGTAGTTAGGCCACCACTTCAAGAACTCTGTAGCACCGCCTACATACCTCGCTCTGCTAATCCTGTTA
CCAGTGGCTGCTGCCAGTGGCGATAAGTCGTGTCTTACCGGGTTGGACTCAAGACGATAGTTACCGGATA
AGGCGCAGCGGTCGGGCTGAACGGGGGGTTCGTGCACACAGCCCAGCTTGGAGCGAACGACCTACACCGA
ACTGAGATACCTACAGCGTGAGCTATGAGAAAGCGCCACGCTTCCCGAAGGGAGAAAGGCGGACAGGTAT
CCGGTAAGCGGCAGGGTCGGAACAGGAGAGCGCACGAGGGAGCTTCCAGGGGGAAACGCCTGGTATCTTT
ATAGTCCTGTCGGGTTTCGCCACCTCTGACTTGAGCGTCGATTTTTGTGATGCTCGTCAGGGGGGCGGAG
CCTATGGAAAAACGCCAGCAACGCGGCCTTTTTACGGTTCCTGGCCTTTTGCTGGCCTTTTGCTCACATG
TTCTTTCCTGCGTTATCCCCTGATTCTGTGGATAACCGTATTACCGCCTTTGAGTGAGCTGATACCGCTC
GCCGCAGCCGAACGACCGAGCGCAGCGAGTCAGTGAGCGAGGAAGCGGAAGAGCGCCCAATACGCAAACC
GCCTCTCCCCGCGCGTTGGCCGATTCATTAATGCAGCTGGCACGACAGGTTTCCCGACTGGAAAGCGGGC
AGTGAGCGCAACGCAATTAATACGCGTACCGCGAGCCAGGAAGAGTTTGTAGAAACGCAAAAAGGCCATC
CGTCAGGATGGCCTTCTGCTTAGTTTGATGCCTGGCAGTTTATGGCGGGCGTCCTGCCCGCCACCCTCCG
GGCCGTTGCTTCACAACGTTCAAATCCGCTCCCGGCGGATTTGTCCTACTCAGGAGAGCGTTCACCGACA
AACAACAGATAAAACGAAAGGCCCAGTCTTCCGACTGAGCCTTTCGTTTTATTTGATGCCTGGCAGTTCC
CTACTCTCGCGTTAACGCTTGCATGGATGTTTTCCCAGTCACGACGTTGTAAAACGACGGCCAGTCTTAA
GCTCGGGCCCCAAATAATGATTTTATTTTGACTGATAGTGACCTGTTCGTTGCAACAAATTGATGAGCAA
TGCTTTTTTATAATGCCAACTTTGTACAAAAAAGCAGGCTCCGAATTCGCCCTTCACCATGGCTCCTAAG
AAGAAGCGGAAGGTTGGTATTCACGGGGTGCCTGCGGCTCTGTTTCAAGATTTCACACACCTTTACCCAC
TGTCTAAAACGGTGCGGTTTGAGCTTAAACCCATCGGAAAAACGCTGGAACATATTCATGCGAAGAACTT
TTTGTCGCAGGATGAGACAATGGCAGACATGTACCAAAAAGTGAAAGCCATACTGGACGATTACCATAGA
GACTTCATTACGAAGATGATGAGTGAGGTGACTCTTACAAAGCTCCCGGAGTTTTACGAGGTTTACCTCG
CTCTGAGGAAGAATCCGAAAGACGATACCCTCCAGAAACAACTTACCGAAATTCAGACCGCGCTCCGGGA
GGAAGTTGTGAAGCCCATAGATTCCGGAGGTAAATACAAGGCTGGTTATGAGCGCTTGTTTGGGGCGAAA
CTGTTTAAAGACGGAAAAGAGTTGGGAGATTTGGCGAAATTTGTCATCGCCCAGGAAGGGGAATCGTCTC
CGAAACTTCCACAGATCGCCCACTTTGAAAAGTTTTCAACATACTTCACGGGGTTCCACGATAACCGCAA
GAACATGTACTCGTCTGACGATAAACACACAGCTATTGCCTACAGGCTTATCCATGAAAATTTGCCCCGC
TTTATTGATAACTTGCAAATTTTGGTTACTATTAAGCAGAAGCACTCAGTCCTTTACGATCAGATTGTGA
ACGAGCTCAACGCCAATGGCCTGGACGTGTCTCTCGCCTCGCATCTCGACGGCTACCATAAACTTTTGAC
TCAAGAAGGCATTACCGCGTACAATAGGATTATTGGCGAAGTGAACAGTTATACAAACAAGCATAATCAG
ATATGTCACAAGTCTGAAAGAATTGCAAAGCTGAGACCGCTTCATAAGCAAATACTTAGTGATGGGATGG
GAGTGAGTTTCCTCCCATCTAAATTTGCAGATGACTCGGAAATGTGTCAAGCGGTGAATGAATTCTACAG
ACACTATGCCCACGTGTTCGCCAAAGTCCAAAGTCTCTTTGACCGGTTTGACGATTACCAAAAAGACGGC
ATTTATGTTGAACACAAGAATCTCAACGAATTGAGCAAGCAGGCCTTTGGAGATTTCGCACTCCTTGGCA
GGGTCCTTGACGGCTACTATGTCGACGTTGTCAATCCTGAGTTCAATGACAAATTCGCTAAGGCTAAGAC
AGATAACGCCAAAGAGAAACTTACCAAAGAAAAAGACAAATTCATTAAGGGAGTGCATTCATTGGCTTCT
CTCGAGCAGGCAATCGAACACTATATAGCGGGGCATGATGACGAAAGCGTTCAGGCGGGAAAACTTGGCC
AATACTTCAAGCACGGCCTCGCTGGAGTTGATAATCCTATACAAAAGATTCATAATAGTCATTCTACGAT
AAAGGGATTCCTTGAGAGGGAGAGGCCAGCCGGAGAACGCACCCTCCCTAAAATAAAATCAGATAAGTCT
CTGGAGATGACTCAACTCAGACAGCTGAAGGAGCTGCTGGACAACGCCCTCAATGTCGTCCACTTCGCAA
AGCTGCTTACAACCAAAACGACCCTGGATAACCAAGATGGAAATTTCTACGGAGAATTCGGGGCCCTTTA
TGATGAGTTGGCTAAAATCGCAACCTTGTACAACAAGGTGCGGGATTATCTTAGCCAAAAACCGTTCAGT
ACAGAAAAATACAAACTTAACTTTGGGAATCCGACTCTCTTGAATGGATGGGACCTCAATAAGGAGAAGG
ATAATTTTGGCGTCATCCTGCAGAAGGACGGCTGCTACTATCTCGCACTGCTTGATAAAGCTCACAAAAA
AGTCTTTGATAATGCGCCCAACACGGGTAAGTCGGTGTATCAGAAAATGGTGTATAAACTTTTGCCTGGA
TCAAATAAGATGCTCCCAAAAGTTTTTTTTGCGAAATCGAACCTTGATTACTATAATCCTAGTGCCGAAC
TCCTCGACAAGTATGCCCAAGGCACTCACAAGAAGGGAGACAACTTCAACCTGAAAGATTGCCATGCATT
GATCGACTTTTTCAAAGCGTCCATTAACAAGCACCCCGAATGGCAACATTTCGGTTTTGAATTTAGCTTG
ACGAGCTCTTACCAGGACCTGTCAGACTTCTACAGGGAGGTGGAGCCGCAAGGCTATCAAGTTAAGTTCG
TCGACATTGATGCTGACTACATCGACGAACTTGTGGAACAAGGTCAACTCTACCTGTTTCAAATATATAA
CAAGGATTTTAGTCCTAAGGCGCACGGAAAACCCAACCTTCATACGCTCTACTTCAAAGCTTTGTTCTCA
GAAGATAACCTGGCTAACCCAATATATAAGCTCAACGGAGAAGCCGAAATCTTCTACCGGAAAGCTTCGC
TCGATATGAACGAGACAACGATCCATCGCGCGGGTGAGGTGCTTGAAAATAAGAACCCGGATAACCCGAA
AGAGAGGCAGTTTGTGTACGATATAATCAAAGACAAACGCTACACTCAGGATAAGTTTATGCTGCATGTT
CCAATTACAATGAACTTTGGGGTTCAAGGAATGACGATCAAGGAGTTTAACAAAAAGGTTAACCAGTCCA
TACAACAGTATGACGAAGTTAATGTCATTGGAATAGACAGAGGCGAGCGCCATCTCCTGTACCTTACAGT
TATTAATTCTAAGGGAGAAATACTCGAGCAACGGTCGCTCAACGACATCATAACTACCAGCGCGAACGGC
ACCCAGATGACAACACCATATCACAAGATCCTGGACAAGAGGGAGATCGAGCGGCTGAATGCTAGGGTGG
GTTGGGGAGAAATAGAGACAATCAAGGAGTTGAAGTCTGGTTATCTTTCGCATGTCGTGCACCAAATATC
GCAGCTGATGCTTAAATACAATGCTATAGTTGTCCTTGAAGATTTGAATTTTGGCTTCAAACGGGGTCGC
TTCAAAGTTGAAAAACAGATATATCAGAATTTTGAAAACGCTCTTATTAAGAAACTGAATCATCTGGTTT
TGAAGGATAAAGCGGACAATGAAATCGGCTCTTACAAAAATGCGCTTCAGTTGACTAACAATTTTACCGA
TCTCAAGTCTATAGGGAAGCAGACAGGTTTCCTCTTTTACGTGCCTGCTTGGAACACGTCAAAAATTGAT
CCCGTTACCGGTTTTGTTGACCTGTTGAAACCGCGGTACGAAAATATTGCACAAAGTCAAGCATTTTTTG
ATAAGTTCGACAAGATTTGCTATAATGCTGACAAAGGCTACTTCGAGTTTCATATAGACTATGCAAAGTT
CACGGACAAGGCAAAAAACTCGCGCCAGATATGGACGATTTGCTCGCATGGAGACAAGCGCTATGTGTAT
GACAAGACAGCCAATCAGAACAAGGGAGCAACTATTGGGATCAATGTTAATGATGAGCTCAAGTCGTTGT
TTGCCCGCTACCGGATTAACGACAAGCAGCCAAACCTGGTCATGGATATCTGTCAAAATAATGATAAAGA
GTTTCACAAGTCGCTCACGTACCTTCTTAAAGCTCTCTTGGCATTGCGGTACAGCAATGCCAGTTCCGAC
GAAGATTTTATCCTGAGCCCGGTGGCCAACGATAAGGGGGTGTTTTTCAATTCTGCACTGGCTGATGATA
CCCAGCCGCAGAATGCGGACGCAAACGGAGCATATCATATCGCGTTGAAGGGACTTTGGCTTCTCAATGA
GCTTAAGAACTCGGATGACCTTGATAAAGTGAAACTCGCCATCGACAATCAGACATGGCTTAATTTCGCA
CAGAACAGAAAGCGTCCTGCTGCCACCAAAAAGGCCGGACAGGCTAAGAAAAAGAAGTGAGACGACTAGT
GGCGGCCGCCGACGTCCGATCGTTCAAACATTTGGCAATAAAGTTTCTTAAGATTGAATCCTGTTGCCGG
TCTTGCGATGATTATCATATAATTTCTGTTGAATTACGTTAAGCATGTAATAATTAACATGTAATGCATG
ACGTTATTTATGAGATGGGTTTTTATGATTAGAGTCCCGCAATTATACATTTAATACGCGATAGAAAACA
AAATATAGCGCGCAAACTAGGATAAATTATCGCGCGCGGTGTCATCTATGTTACTAGATCGGGAATTGAT
CCCCCCTCGACAGCTTCCGGAAAGGGCGAATTCGCAACTTTGTATACAAAAGTTGAACGAGAAACGTAAA
ATGATATAAATATCAATATATTAAATTAGATTTTGCATAAAAAACAGACTACATAATACTGTAAAACACA
ACATATCCAGTCACTATGCCATCCAGCTGATATCCCCTATAGTGAGTCGTATTACATGGTCATAGCTGTT
TCCTGGCAGCTCTGGCCCGTGTCTCAAAATCTCTGATGTTACATTGCACAAGATAAAAATATATCATCAT
GCCTCCTC
Features (pLannotate 1.2.2; 12 found; start..end, strand, type, name):
     96..119     +  promoter       Pc promoter (fragment): intI1 (promoter lies within the coding sequence); class 1 integron promoter
    295..351     +  CDS            GmR (fragment): gentamycin acetyltransferase; aacC1; confers resistance to gentamycin
    358..1149    +  CDS            SmR: aminoglycoside adenylyltransferase (Murphy, 1985); aadA; confers resistance to spectinomycin and streptomycin
   1242..1830    +  rep_origin     ori: high-copy-number ColE1/pMB1/pBR322/pUC origin of replication
   2013..2105    +  CDS            lacI (fragment): lac repressor; lacI; The lac repressor binds to the lac operator to inhibit transcription in E. coli. This inhibition can be relieved by adding lactose or isopropyl-β-D-thiogalactopyranoside (IPTG).
   2160..2187    -  terminator     rrnB T2 terminator: transcription terminator T2 from the E. coli rrnB gene
   2319..2362    +  terminator     rrnB T1 terminator: Escherichia coli rrnB; transcription terminator T1 from the E. coli rrnB gene
   2409..2445    -  CDS            lacZα (fragment): LacZα fragment of β-galactosidase; lacZ fragment
   2461..2560    +  protein_bind   attL1: mutant version of attL; recombination site for the Gateway® LR reaction LR Clonase™
   6458..6710    +  terminator     NOS terminator: nopaline synthase terminator and poly(A) signal
   6755..6878    +  protein_bind   attR5: mutant version of attR; recombination site for the Gateway® LR reaction LR Clonase™
   6896..6914    -  promoter       T7 promoter: promoter for bacteriophage T7 RNA polymerase
