[The description below was written by a language model from this plasmid's Addgene catalogue record and pLannotate feature annotations shown in this document.]
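Description:
pYPQ283 (MlCas12a) is a Gateway entry clone built on the pYPQ167 backbone and intended for assembling plant CRISPR-Cas12a expression vectors. It is a high-copy bacterial plasmid of about 7 kb that replicates from a ColE1/pUC-type origin and is selected with spectinomycin through the aadA (SmR) aminoglycoside adenylyltransferase gene. Small annotated fragments of a class 1 integron Pc promoter, a gentamicin acetyltransferase gene, lacI and lacZα appear to be cloning remnants of the backbone rather than functional parts. rrnB T1 and T2 terminators lie upstream of the recombination cassette, where they help insulate it from read-through transcription in E. coli.

The payload sits between an attL1 site and an attR5 site. It is a rice codon-optimized coding sequence for the Cas12a nuclease from Moraxella lacunata, carrying a nuclear localization signal at both the N and C termini. The automated feature table does not annotate this open reading frame, but the roughly 3.9 kb unannotated interval between attL1 and the NOS terminator corresponds to its expected position. The nopaline synthase terminator supplies the polyadenylation signal downstream of the nuclease. The cassette deliberately lacks a promoter. The attL1/attR5 pairing is the arrangement used in multi-fragment LR reactions, where this module is combined with a compatible second entry clone, typically one carrying the crRNA expression unit, and a destination vector that supplies the promoter driving the nuclease. A T7 promoter lies just outside attR5 on the opposite strand. The plasmid serves as a modular building block for testing and deploying this Cas12a ortholog in plant genome editing.
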