Addgene plasmid #138115: pYPQ283 (MlCas12a)
Purpose: Gateway entry plasmid (attL1 & attR5) expressing rice codon optimized MlCas12a without promoter
Depositing lab: Yiping Qi. Depositing organization: University of Maryland, College Park. Publication: Expanding the scope of plant genome engineering with Cas12a orthologs and highly multiplexable editing systems. Zhang Y, Ren Q, Tang X, Liu S, Malzahn AA, Zhou J, Wang J, Yin D, Pan C, Yuan M, Huang L, Yang H, Zhao Y, Fang Q, Zheng X, Tian L, Cheng Y, Le Y, McCoy B, Franklin L, Selengut JD, Mount SM, Que Q, Zhang Y, Qi Y. Nat Commun. 2021 Mar 29;12(1):1944. doi: 10.1038/s41467-021-22330-w. PubMed 33782402.
Backbone
  Vector backbone: pYPQ167
  Vector type: Plant Expression, CRISPR ; Gateway compatible Cas12a entry clone
Growth in bacteria
  Bacterial resistance: Spectinomycin, 50 μg/mL
  Growth temperature: 37°C
  Growth strain: DH5alpha
  Copy number: High Copy
Gene/Insert
  Gene/Insert name: MlCas12a
  Species: Moraxella lacunata
  Tag / fusion protein: NLS (N terminal on insert); NLS (C terminal on insert)
Terms and licenses: Academic/Nonprofit Terms; Industry Terms: Not Available to Industry
How to cite: pYPQ283 (MlCas12a) was a gift from Yiping Qi (Addgene plasmid # 138115 ; http://n2t.net/addgene:138115 ; RRID:Addgene_138115)
